Addgene plasmid #237379: pTCB-pembroHCLALAPGknobHA
Purpose: pTwist CMV BetaGlobin encoding pembrolizumab heavy chain with LALA P329G knob Fc and HA tag
Depositing lab: Carolyn Bertozzi & Jessica Stark. Depositing organization: Stanford University. Publication: Antibody-lectin chimeras for glyco-immune checkpoint blockade. Stark JC, Gray MA, Ibarlucea-Benitez I, Lustig M, Bond A, Cho B, Govil I, Luu T, Priestley MJ, Veth TS, Errington WJ, Bruncsics B, Ribi MK, Williams LA, Sarkar CA, Wisnovsky S, Riley NM, Morrissey MA, Valerius T, Ravetch JV, Bertozzi CR. Nat Biotechnol. 2025 Dec 16. doi: 10.1038/s41587-025-02884-6. PubMed 41402487.
Backbone
  Vector backbone: pTwist CMV BetaGlobin
  Backbone manufacturer: Twist Bioscience
  Backbone size w/o insert (bp): 4832
  Total vector size (bp): 6269
  Vector type: Mammalian Expression
Growth in bacteria
  Bacterial resistance: Ampicillin, 100 μg/mL
  Growth temperature: 37°C
  Growth strain: DH5alpha
  Copy number: High Copy
Gene/Insert
  Gene/Insert name: pembrolizumab heavy chain (silent Fc)
  Species: H. sapiens (human)
  Insert size (bp): 1437
  Promoter: CMV
  Tag / fusion protein: HA (C terminal on insert)
  Cloning method: Restriction Enzyme; 5′ cloning site XhoI (not destroyed); 3′ cloning site NheI (not destroyed)
  Sequencing primers: 5′ N/A
Terms and licenses: Academic/Nonprofit Terms; Industry Terms: Not Available to Industry
Depositor comments: Please visit https://doi.org/10.1101/2022.10.26.513931 for bioRxiv preprint.
How to cite: pTCB-pembroHCLALAPGknobHA was a gift from Carolyn Bertozzi & Jessica Stark (Addgene plasmid # 237379 ; http://n2t.net/addgene:237379 ; RRID:Addgene_237379)
