[The description below was written by a language model from this plasmid's Addgene catalogue record and pLannotate feature annotations shown in this document.]
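Description:
pTCB-pembroHCLALAPGknobHA is a 6,269 bp mammalian expression plasmid built on the Twist Bioscience pTwist CMV BetaGlobin backbone. It is maintained in E. coli through a high-copy ColE1/pUC-type origin and selected with ampicillin via the AmpR β-lactamase gene. The bacterial and mammalian modules are separated by rrnG and T7 transcription terminators and by short 5′ and 3′ β-globin insulator elements that flank the expression cassette. A synthetic poly(A) signal lies upstream of the promoter, where such elements usually limit read-through transcription.

The payload is a 1,437 bp human-sequence insert encoding the pembrolizumab (anti-PD-1) heavy chain, cloned between XhoI and NheI sites that are both retained. Expression is driven by the CMV immediate-early enhancer and promoter, followed by a truncated human β-globin intron, which typically improves mRNA processing and expression. The cassette ends in an SV40 polyadenylation signal. The annotation software matches the coding region to human IgG1. According to the record, the Fc carries the LALA and P329G substitutions, a combination used to silence Fc receptor and complement effector functions. It also carries a "knob" mutation for knobs-into-holes heterodimerisation with a complementary "hole" Fc chain. A C-terminal HA epitope allows detection or purification of the knob chain; the feature table flags it as a fragment of a 3xHA annotation, consistent with a single tag.

The plasmid encodes only the heavy chain, so producing assembled antibody would require co-expression of a light chain and a hole-Fc partner from separate constructs. The associated publication concerns antibody–lectin chimeras for glyco-immune checkpoint blockade, suggesting this chain supplies the antibody arm of such heterodimeric molecules.
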