Features (pLannotate 1.2.2; 18 found; start..end, strand, type, name):
     64..1410    +  CDS            IGG1_HUMAN: Experimental evidence at protein level: Swiss-Prot protein existence level 1. Immunoglobulins, also known as antibodies, are membrane-bound or secreted glycoproteins produced by B lymphocytes. In the recognition phase of humoral immunity, the membrane-bound immunoglobulins serve as receptors which, upon binding of a specific antigen, trigger the clonal expansion and differentiation of B lymphocytes into immunoglobulins- secreting plasma cells. Secreted immunoglobulins mediate the effector phase of humoral immunity, which results in the elimination of bound antigens (PubMed:22158414, PubMed:201
   1414..1441    +  CDS            3xHA (fragment): three tandem HA epitope tags
   1493..1614    -  polyA_signal   SV40 poly(A) signal: SV40 polyadenylation signal
   1637..1706    -  CDS            large T antigen (fragment): large T antigen from SV40 (simian virus 40)
   1729..1775    +  terminator     T7 terminator: transcription terminator for bacteriophage T7 RNA polymerase
   1805..1941    +  terminator     rrnG terminator: transcription terminator from the E. coli ribosomal RNA rrnG operon (Albrechtsen et al., 1991)
   1986..2057    +  misc_feature   3' β-globin insulator: insulator downstream of the human β-globin locus (Farrell et al., 2002)
   2283..2871    -  rep_origin     ori: high-copy-number ColE1/pMB1/pBR322/pUC origin of replication
   3043..3107    -  CDS            bla(M) (fragment): β-lactamase lacking the signal sequence; bla(M); allows cytosolic expression of β-lactamase
   3617..4477    +  CDS            AmpR: β-lactamase; bla; confers resistance to ampicillin, carbenicillin, and related antibiotics
   4490..4626    +  terminator     rrnG terminator: transcription terminator from the E. coli ribosomal RNA rrnG operon (Albrechtsen et al., 1991)
   4778..4849    +  misc_feature   5' β-globin insulator: insulator upstream of the human β-globin locus (Farrell et al., 2002)
   4854..4900    -  terminator     T7 terminator: transcription terminator for bacteriophage T7 RNA polymerase
   4918..4966    -  polyA_signal   poly(A) signal: synthetic polyadenylation signal
   5047..5350    +  enhancer       CMV enhancer: human cytomegalovirus immediate early enhancer
   5423..5440    -  promoter       CMV promoter (fragment): human cytomegalovirus (CMV) immediate early promoter
   5503..5554    +  promoter       CMVd2 promoter: truncated human cytomegalovirus (CMV) immediate early promoter that yields moderately reduced expression relative to the full-length promoter
   5688..6163    +  intron         β-globin intron: internally truncated intron from human β-globin
>Addgene plasmid #237379 | pTCB-pembroHCLALAPGknobHA | addgene full sequence | sequence record 488037 | Addgene NGS Result
CTCGAGATGGGATGGTCATGTATCATCCTTTTTCTAGTAGCAACTGCAACCGGTGTACATTCCCAAGTGC
AATTGGTGCAGTCCGGCGTTGAAGTTAAAAAGCCCGGTGCGTCCGTGAAGGTTTCCTGTAAGGCGAGTGG
ATACACCTTCACAAACTATTATATGTATTGGGTCAGGCAAGCTCCGGGACAGGGTTTGGAATGGATGGGA
GGTATCAATCCATCCAATGGTGGTACGAATTTTAATGAGAAGTTCAAAAATAGAGTGACTCTGACTACCG
ACAGTTCTACGACTACAGCCTACATGGAATTGAAGTCCCTGCAATTCGACGATACGGCAGTTTATTATTG
TGCTAGGAGGGATTATAGATTCGACATGGGTTTTGATTATTGGGGCCAAGGGACTACTGTAACAGTATCA
TCCGCTAGCACCAAGGGCCCATCGGTCTTCCCCCTGGCACCCTCCTCCAAGAGCACCTCTGGGGGCACAG
CGGCCCTGGGCTGCCTGGTCAAGGACTACTTCCCCGAACCGGTGACGGTGTCGTGGAACTCAGGCGCCCT
GACCAGCGGCGTGCACACCTTCCCGGCTGTCCTACAGTCCTCAGGACTCTACTCCCTCAGCAGCGTGGTG
ACCGTGCCCTCCAGCAGCTTGGGCACCCAGACCTACATCTGCAACGTGAATCACAAGCCCAGCAACACCA
AGGTGGACAAGAAAGTTGAGCCCAAATCTTGTGACAAAACTCACACATGCCCACCGTGCCCAGCACCTGA
AGCAGCCGGGGGACCGTCAGTCTTCCTCTTCCCCCCAAAACCCAAGGACACCCTCATGATCTCCCGGACC
CCTGAGGTCACATGCGTGGTGGTGGACGTGAGCCACGAAGACCCTGAGGTCAAGTTCAACTGGTACGTGG
ACGGCGTGGAGGTGCATAATGCCAAGACAAAGCCGCGGGAGGAGCAGTACAACAGCACGTACCGTGTGGT
CAGCGTCCTCACCGTCCTGCACCAGGACTGGCTGAATGGCAAGGAGTACAAGTGCAAGGTCTCCAACAAA
GCCCTCGGAGCCCCCATCGAGAAAACCATCTCCAAAGCCAAAGGGCAGCCCCGAGAACCACAGGTGTACA
CCCTGCCCCCATGCCGGGATGAGCTGACCAAGAACCAGGTCAGCCTGTGGTGCCTGGTCAAAGGCTTCTA
TCCCAGCGACATCGCCGTGGAGTGGGAGAGCAATGGGCAGCCGGAGAACAACTACAAGACCACGCCTCCC
GTGCTGGACTCCGACGGCTCCTTCTTCCTCTACAGCAAGCTCACCGTGGACAAGAGCAGGTGGCAGCAGG
GGAACGTCTTCTCATGCTCCGTGATGCATGAGGCTCTGCACAACCACTACACGCAGAAGAGCCTCTCCCT
GTCTCCGGGTGGGTACCCATACGATGTTCCAGATTACGCTTGAGCTAGCTTGACTGACTGAGATACAGCG
TACCTTCAGCTCACAGACATGATAAGATACATTGATGAGTTTGGACAAACCACAACTAGAATGCAGTGAA
AAAAATGCTTTATTTGTGAAATTTGTGATGCTATTGCTTTATTTGTAACCATTATAAGCTGCAATAAACA
AGTTAACAACAACAATTGCATTCATTTTATGTTTCAGGTTCAGGGGGAGGTGTGGGAGGTTTTTTAAAGC
AAGTAAAACCTCTACAAATGTGGTATTGGCCCATCTCTATCGGTATCGTAGCATAACCCCTTGGGGCCTC
TAAACGGGTCTTGAGGGGTTTTTTGTGCCCCTCGGGCCGGATTGCTATCTACCGGCATTGGCGCAGAAAA
AAATGCCTGATGCGACGCTGCGCGTCTTATACTCCCACATATGCCAGATTCAGCAACGGATACGGCTTCC
CCAACTTGCCCACTTCCATACGTGTCCTCCTTACCAGAAATTTATCCTTAAGGTCGTCAGCTATCCTGCA
GGCGATCTCTCGATTTCGATCAAGACATTCCTTTAATGGTCTTTTCTGGACACCACTAGGGGTCAGAAGT
AGTTCATCAAACTTTCTTCCCTCCCTAATCTCATTGGTTACCTTGGGCTATCGAAACTTAATTAACCAGT
CAAGTCAGCTACTTGGCGAGATCGACTTGTCTGGGTTTCGACTACGCTCAGAATTGCGTCAGTCAAGTTC
GATCTGGTCCTTGCTATTGCACCCGTTCTCCGATTACGAGTTTCATTTAAATCATGTGAGCAAAAGGCCA
GCAAAAGGCCAGGAACCGTAAAAAGGCCGCGTTGCTGGCGTTTTTCCATAGGCTCCGCCCCCCTGACGAG
CATCACAAAAATCGACGCTCAAGTCAGAGGTGGCGAAACCCGACAGGACTATAAAGATACCAGGCGTTTC
CCCCTGGAAGCTCCCTCGTGCGCTCTCCTGTTCCGACCCTGCCGCTTACCGGATACCTGTCCGCCTTTCT
CCCTTCGGGAAGCGTGGCGCTTTCTCATAGCTCACGCTGTAGGTATCTCAGTTCGGTGTAGGTCGTTCGC
TCCAAGCTGGGCTGTGTGCACGAACCCCCCGTTCAGCCCGACCGCTGCGCCTTATCCGGTAACTATCGTC
TTGAGTCCAACCCGGTAAGACACGACTTATCGCCACTGGCAGCAGCCACTGGTAACAGGATTAGCAGAGC
GAGGTATGTAGGCGGTGCTACAGAGTTCTTGAAGTGGTGGCCTAACTACGGCTACACTAGAAGAACAGTA
TTTGGTATCTGCGCTCTGCTGAAGCCAGTTACCTTCGGAAAAAGAGTTGGTAGCTCTTGATCCGGCAAAC
AAACCACCGCTGGTAGCGGTGGTTTTTTTGTTTGCAAGCAGCAGATTACGCGCAGAAAAAAAGGATCTCA
AGAAGATCCTTTGATCTTTTCTACGGGGTCTGACGCTCAGTGGAACGAAAACTCACGTTAAGGGATTTTG
GTCATGAGATTATCAAAAAGGATCTTCACCTAGATCCTTTTAAATTAAAAATGAAGTTTTAAATCAATCT
AAAGTATATATGAGTAAACTTGGTCTGACAGTTACCAATGCTTAATCAGTGAGGCACCTATCTCAGCGAT
CTGTCTATTTCGTTCATCCATAGTTGCATTTAAATTTCCGAACTCTCCAAGGCCCTCGTCGGAAAATCTT
CAAACCTTTCGTCCGATCCATCTTGCAGGCTACCTCTCGAACGAACTATCGCAAGTCTCTTGGCCGGCCT
TGCGCCTTGGCTATTGCTTGGCAGCGCCTATCGCCAGGTATTACTCCAATCCCGAATATCCGAGATCGGG
ATCACCCGAGAGAAGTTCAACCTACATCCTCAATCCCGATCTATCCGAGATCCGAGGAATATCGAAATCG
GGGCGCGCCTGGTGTACCGAGAACGATCCTCTCAGTGCGAGTCTCGACGATCCATATCGTTGCTTGGCAG
TCAGCCAGTCGGAATCCAGCTTGGGACCCAGGAAGTCCAATCGTCAGATATTGTACTCAAGCCTGGTCAC
GGCAGCGTACCGATCTGTTTAAACCTAGATATTGATAGTCTGATCGGTCAACGTATAATCGAGTCCTAGC
TTTTGCAAACATCTATCAAGAGACAGGATCAGCAGGAGGCTTTCGCATGAGTATTCAACATTTCCGTGTC
GCCCTTATTCCCTTTTTTGCGGCATTTTGCCTTCCTGTTTTTGCTCACCCAGAAACGCTGGTGAAAGTAA
AAGATGCTGAAGATCAGTTGGGTGCGCGAGTGGGTTACATCGAACTGGATCTCAACAGCGGTAAGATCCT
TGAGAGTTTTCGCCCCGAAGAACGCTTTCCAATGATGAGCACTTTTAAAGTTCTGCTATGTGGCGCGGTA
TTATCCCGTATTGACGCCGGGCAAGAGCAACTCGGTCGCCGCATACACTATTCTCAGAATGACTTGGTTG
AGTATTCACCAGTCACAGAAAAGCATCTTACGGATGGCATGACAGTAAGAGAATTATGCAGTGCTGCCAT
AACCATGAGTGATAACACTGCGGCCAACTTACTTCTGACAACGATTGGAGGACCGAAGGAGCTAACCGCT
TTTTTGCACAACATGGGGGATCATGTAACTCGCCTTGATCGTTGGGAACCGGAGCTGAATGAAGCCATAC
CAAACGACGAGCGTGACACCACGATGCCTGTAGCAATGGCAACAACCTTGCGTAAACTATTAACTGGCGA
ACTACTTACTCTAGCTTCCCGGCAACAGTTGATAGACTGGATGGAGGCGGATAAAGTTGCAGGACCACTT
CTGCGCTCGGCCCTTCCGGCTGGCTGGTTTATTGCTGATAAATCTGGAGCCGGTGAGCGTGGGTCTCGCG
GTATCATTGCAGCACTGGGGCCAGATGGTAAGCCCTCCCGTATCGTAGTTATCTACACGACGGGGAGTCA
GGCAACTATGGATGAACGAAATAGACAGATCGCTGAGATAGGTGCCTCACTGATTAAGCATTGGTAACCG
ATTCTAGGTGCATTGGCGCAGAAAAAAATGCCTGATGCGACGCTGCGCGTCTTATACTCCCACATATGCC
AGATTCAGCAACGGATACGGCTTCCCCAACTTGCCCACTTCCATACGTGTCCTCCTTACCAGAAATTTAT
CCTTAAGATCCCGAATCGTTTAAACTCGACTCTGGCTCTATCGAATCTCCGTCGTTTCGAGCTTACGCGA
ACAGCCGTGGCGCTCATTTGCTCGTCGGGCATCGAATCTCGTCAGCTATCGTCAGCTTACCTTTTTGGCA
GCGATCGCGGCTCCCGACATCTTGGACCATTAGCTCCACAGGTATCTTCTTCCCTCTAGTGGTCATAACA
GCAGCTTCAGCTACCTCTCAATTCAAAAAACCCCTCAAGACCCGTTTAGAGGCCCCAAGGGGTTATGCTA
TCAATCGTTGCGTTACACACACAAAAAACCAACACACATCCATCTTCGATGGATAGCGATTTTATTATCT
AACTGCTGATCGAGTGTAGCCAGATCTAGTAATCAATTACGGGGTCATTAGTTCATAGCCCATATATGGA
GTTCCGCGTTACATAACTTACGGTAAATGGCCCGCCTGGCTGACCGCCCAACGACCCCCGCCCATTGACG
TCAATAATGACGTATGTTCCCATAGTAACGCCAATAGGGACTTTCCATTGACGTCAATGGGTGGAGTATT
TACGGTAAACTGCCCACTTGGCAGTACATCAAGTGTATCATATGCCAAGTACGCCCCCTATTGACGTCAA
TGACGGTAAATGGCCCGCCTGGCATTATGCCCAGTACATGACCTTATGGGACTTTCCTACTTGGCAGTAC
ATCTACGTATTAGTCATCGCTATTACCATGCTGATGCGGTTTTGGCAGTACATCAATGGGCGTGGATAGC
GGTTTGACTCACGGGGATTTCCAAGTCTCCACCCCATTGACGTCAATGGGAGTTTGTTTTGGCACCAAAA
TCAACGGGACTTTCCAAAATGTCGTAACAACTCCGCCCCATTGACGCAAATGGGCGGTAGGCGTGTACGG
TGGGAGGTCTATATAAGCAGAGCTGGTTTAGTGAACCGTCAGATCGCCTGGAGACGCCATCCACGCTGTT
TTGACCTCCATAGAAGACACCGGGACCGATCCAGCCTCCCCTCGAAGCTTACATGTGGTACCGAGCTCGG
ATCCTGAGAACTTCAGGGTGAGTCTATGGGACCCTTGATGTTTTCTTTCCCCTTCTTTTCTATGGTTAAG
TTCATGTCATAGGAAGGGGAGAAGTAACAGGGTACACATATTGACCAAATCAGGGTAATTTTGCATTTGT
AATTTTAAAAAATGCTTTCTTCTTTTAATATACTTTTTTGTTTATCTTATTTCTAATACTTTCCCTAATC
TCTTTCTTTCAGGGCAATAATGATACAATGTATCATGCCTCTTTGCACCATTCTAAAGAATAACAGTGAT
AATTTCTGGGTTAAGGCAATAGCAATATTTCTGCATATAAATATTTCTGCATATAAATTGTAACTGATGT
AAGAGGTTTCATATTGCTAATAGCAGCTACAATCCAGCTACCATTCTGCTTTTATTTTATGGTTGGGATA
AGGCTGGATTATTCTGAGTCCAAGCTAGGCCCTTTTGCTAATCATGTTCATACCTCTTATCTTCCTCCCA
CAGCTCCTGGGCAACGTGCTGGTCTGTGTGCTGGCCCATCACTTTGGCAAAGGCGGCCGCTGCCAAGCTT
CCGAGCTCTCGAATTCAAAGGAGGTACCGCGATATCTAC
